Addgene plasmid #81532: pDONR223_PTPN12_p.E5G
Purpose: Gateway Donor vector containing PTPN12 , part of the Target Accelerator Plasmid Collection.
Depositing lab: Jesse Boehm & William Hahn & David Root. Depositing organization: Broad Institute. Publication: Systematic Functional Interrogation of Rare Cancer Variants Identifies Oncogenic Alleles. Kim E, Ilic N, Shrestha Y, Zou L, Kamburov A, Zhu C, Yang X, Lubonja R, Tran N, Nguyen C, Lawrence MS, Piccioni F, Bagul M, Doench JG, Chouinard CR, Wu X, Hogstrom L, Natoli T, Tamayo P, Horn H, Corsello SM, Lage K, Root DE, Subramanian A, Golub TR, Getz G, Boehm JS, Hahn WC. Cancer Discov. 2016 Jul;6(7):714-26. doi: 10.1158/2159-8290.CD-16-0160. Epub 2016 May 4. PubMed 27147599.
Backbone
  Vector backbone: pDONR223
  Backbone manufacturer: Invitrogen
  Backbone size w/o insert (bp): 2790
  Vector type: Gateway Entry vector
Growth in bacteria
  Bacterial resistance: Spectinomycin, 50 μg/mL
  Growth temperature: 37°C
  Growth strain: DH5alpha
  Copy number: High Copy
Gene/Insert
  Gene/Insert name: PTPN12 (alt name: NM_002835.3)
  Species: H. sapiens (human)
  Mutation: E5G; V322I
  Entrez Gene: PTPN12 (a.k.a. PTP-PEST, PTPG1)
  Promoter: None
  Cloning method: Gateway Cloning
  Sequencing primers: 5′ M13pUC-fwd; 3′ M13-Rev
Terms and licenses: Academic/Nonprofit Terms; Industry Terms: Not Available to Industry
Depositor comments: Closed state: stop codon immediately follows insert
How to cite: pDONR223_PTPN12_p.E5G was a gift from Jesse Boehm & William Hahn & David Root (Addgene plasmid # 81532 ; http://n2t.net/addgene:81532 ; RRID:Addgene_81532)
