[The description below was written by a language model from this plasmid's Addgene catalogue record and pLannotate feature annotations shown in this document.]
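Description:
pDONR223_PTPN12_p.E5G is a Gateway entry clone built on the Invitrogen pDONR223 backbone, carrying a variant allele of the human protein tyrosine phosphatase PTPN12 (also known as PTP-PEST). It is a bacterial cloning and shuttle plasmid rather than an expression vector. It replicates in E. coli from a high-copy ColE1/pUC-type origin and is selected with spectinomycin through the aadA (SmR) aminoglycoside adenylyltransferase gene. This gene sits downstream of a fragment of a class 1 integron Pc promoter and a remnant of a gentamicin resistance gene. The sequenced record is 5,136 nt, and the PTPN12 coding sequence occupies about 2.3 kb of it.

The open reading frame is flanked on both sides by attL-type Gateway recombination sites. The automated annotation labels both of them attL3. These sites allow the insert to be moved by an LR Clonase reaction into any compatible destination vector. The record lists no promoter for the insert, so expression depends on the destination vector. rrnB T1 and T2 terminators lie upstream of the cassette and insulate it from read-through transcription, while a T7 promoter lies just beyond the 3′ att site in reverse orientation. Short lacI and lacZα fragments are backbone remnants.

The clone is in the "closed" configuration, with a stop codon immediately after the insert, so C-terminal tags supplied by a destination vector will not be fused. The catalogue lists two substitutions, E5G, which gives the construct its name, and V322I. The plasmid belongs to the Target Accelerator Plasmid Collection, a resource generated for systematic functional testing of rare cancer-associated variants.
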