Features (pLannotate 1.2.2; 12 found; start..end, strand, type, name):
    121..213     +  CDS            lacI (fragment): lac repressor; lacI; The lac repressor binds to the lac operator to inhibit transcription in E. coli. This inhibition can be relieved by adding lactose or isopropyl-β-D-thiogalactopyranoside (IPTG).
    268..295     -  terminator     rrnB T2 terminator: transcription terminator T2 from the E. coli rrnB gene
    427..470     +  terminator     rrnB T1 terminator: Escherichia coli rrnB; transcription terminator T1 from the E. coli rrnB gene
    517..553     -  CDS            lacZα (fragment): LacZα fragment of β-galactosidase; lacZ fragment
    570..665     +  protein_bind   attL3: mutant version of attL; recombination site for the Gateway® LR reaction LR Clonase™
    671..3010    +  CDS            PTPN12: PTN12_HUMAN - Experimental evidence at protein level: Swiss-Prot protein existence level 1. Dephosphorylates a range of proteins, and thereby regulates cellular signaling cascades (PubMed:18559503). Dephosphorylates cellular tyrosine kinases, such as ERBB2 and PTK2B/PYK2, and thereby regulates signaling via ERBB2 and PTK2B/PYK2 (PubMed:17329398, PubMed:27134172). Selectively dephosphorylates ERBB2 phosphorylated at 'Tyr-1112', 'Tyr-1196', and/or 'Tyr-1248' (PubMed:27134172). From Homo sapiens (Human).
   3018..3113    -  protein_bind   attL3: mutant version of attL; recombination site for the Gateway® LR reaction LR Clonase™
   3132..3150    -  promoter       T7 promoter: promoter for bacteriophage T7 RNA polymerase
   3340..3363    +  promoter       Pc promoter (fragment): intI1 (promoter lies within the coding sequence); class 1 integron promoter
   3539..3595    +  CDS            GmR (fragment): gentamycin acetyltransferase; aacC1; confers resistance to gentamycin
   3602..4393    +  CDS            SmR: aminoglycoside adenylyltransferase (Murphy, 1985); aadA; confers resistance to spectinomycin and streptomycin
   4486..5074    +  rep_origin     ori: high-copy-number ColE1/pMB1/pBR322/pUC origin of replication
>Addgene plasmid #81532 | pDONR223_PTPN12_p.E5G | addgene full sequence | sequence record 168741 | Addgene NGS Result
CTTTCCTGCGTTATCCCCTGATTCTGTGGATAACCGTATTACCGCCTTTGAGTGAGCTGATACCGCTCGC
CGCAGCCGAACGACCGAGCGCAGCGAGTCAGTGAGCGAGGAAGCGGAAGAGCGCCCAATACGCAAACCGC
CTCTCCCCGCGCGTTGGCCGATTCATTAATGCAGCTGGCACGACAGGTTTCCCGACTGGAAAGCGGGCAG
TGAGCGCAACGCAATTAATACGCGTACCGCTAGCCAGGAAGAGTTTGTAGAAACGCAAAAAGGCCATCCG
TCAGGATGGCCTTCTGCTTAGTTTGATGCCTGGCAGTTTATGGCGGGCGTCCTGCCCGCCACCCTCCGGG
CCGTTGCTTCACAACGTTCAAATCCGCTCCCGGCGGATTTGTCCTACTCAGGAGAGCGTTCACCGACAAA
CAACAGATAAAACGAAAGGCCCAGTCTTCCGACTGAGCCTTTCGTTTTATTTGATGCCTGGCAGTTCCCT
ACTCTCGCGTTAACGCTAGCATGGATGTTTTCCCAGTCACGACGTTGTAAAACGACGGCCAGTCTTAAGC
TCGGGCCCCAAATAATGATTTTATTTTGACTGATAGTGACCTGTTCGTTGCAACAAATTGATGAGCAATG
CTTTTTTATAATGCCAACTTTGTACAAAAAAGTTGGCACCATGGAGCAAGTGGGGATCCTGAGGAAATTC
ATCCAGAGGGTCCAGGCCATGAAGAGTCCTGACCACAATGGGGAGGACAACTTCGCCCGGGACTTCATGC
GGTTAAGAAGATTGTCTACCAAATATAGAACAGAAAAGATATATCCCACAGCCACTGGAGAAAAAGAAGA
AAATGTTAAAAAGAACAGATACAAGGACATACTGCCATTTGATCACAGCCGAGTTAAATTGACATTAAAG
ACTCCTTCACAAGATTCAGACTATATCAATGCAAATTTTATAAAGGGCGTCTATGGGCCAAAAGCATATG
TAGCAACTCAAGGACCTTTAGCAAATACAGTAATAGATTTTTGGAGGATGATATGGGAGTATAATGTTGT
GATCATTGTAATGGCCTGCCGAGAATTTGAGATGGGAAGGAAAAAATGTGAGCGCTATTGGCCTTTGTAT
GGAGAAGACCCCATAACGTTTGCACCATTTAAAATTTCTTGTGAGGATGAACAAGCAAGAACAGACTACT
TCATCAGGACACTCTTACTTGAATTTCAAAATGAATCTCGTAGGCTGTATCAGTTTCATTATGTGAACTG
GCCAGACCATGATGTTCCTTCATCATTTGATTCTATTCTGGACATGATAAGCTTAATGAGGAAATATCAA
GAACATGAAGATGTTCCTATTTGTATTCATTGCAGTGCAGGCTGTGGAAGAACAGGTGCCATTTGTGCCA
TAGATTATACGTGGAATTTACTAAAAGCTGGGAAAATACCAGAGGAATTTAATGTATTTAATTTAATACA
AGAAATGAGAACACAAAGGCATTCTGCAGTACAAACAAAGGAGCAATATGAACTTGTTCATAGAGCTATT
GCCCAACTGTTTGAAAAACAGCTACAACTATATGAAATTCATGGAGCTCAGAAAATTGCTGATGGAGTGA
ATGAAATTAACACTGAAAACATGATCAGCTCCATAGAGCCTGAAAAACAAGATTCTCCTCCTCCAAAACC
ACCAAGGACCCGCAGTTGCCTTGTTGAAGGGGATGCTAAAGAAGAAATACTGCAGCCACCGGAACCTCAT
CCAGTGCCACCCATCTTGACACCTTCTCCCCCTTCAGCTTTTCCAACAGTCACTACTGTGTGGCAGGACA
ATGATAGATACCATCCAAAGCCAGTGTTGCATATGGTTTCATCAGAACAACATTCAGCAGACCTCAACAG
AAACTATAGTAAATCAACAGAACTTCCAGGGAAAAATGAATCAACAATTGAACAGATAGATAAAAAATTG
GAACGAAATTTAAGTTTTGAGATTAAGAAGGTCCCTCTCCAAGAGGGACCAAAAAGTTTTGATGGGAACA
CACTTTTGAATAGGGGACATGCAATTAAAATTAAATCTGCTTCACCTTGTATAGCTGATAAAATCTCTAA
GCCACAGGAATTAAGTTCAGATCTAAATGTCGGTGATACTTCCCAGAATTCTTGTGTGGACTGCAGTGTA
ACACAATCAAACAAAGTTTCAGTTACTCCACCAGAAGAATCCCAGAATTCAGACACACCTCCAAGGCCAG
ACCGCTTGCCTCTTGATGAGAAAGGACATGTAACGTGGTCATTTCATGGACCTGAAAATGCCATACCCAT
ACCTGATTTATCTGAAGGCAATTCCTCAGATATCAACTATCAAACTAGGAAAACTGTGAGTTTAACACCA
AGTCCTACAACACAAGTTGAAACACCTGATCTTGTGGATCATGATAACACTTCACCACTCTTCAGAACAC
CCCTCAGTTTTACTAATCCACTTCACTCTGATGACTCAGACTCAGATGAAAGAAACTCTGATGGTGCTGT
GACCCAGAATAAAACTAATATTTCAACAGCAAGTGCCACAGTTTCTGCTGCCACTAGTACTGAAAGCATT
TCTACTAGGAAAGTATTGCCAATGTCCATTGCTAGACATAATATAGCAGGAACAACACATTCAGGTGCTG
AAAAAGATGTTGATGTTAGTGAAGATTCACCTCCTCCCCTACCTGAAAGAACTCCTGAATCGTTTGTGTT
AGCAAGTGAACATAATACACCTGTAAGATCGGAATGGAGTGAACTTCAAAGTCAGGAACGATCTGAACAA
AAAAAGTCTGAAGGCTTGATAACCTCTGAAAATGAGAAATGTGATCATCCAGCGGGAGGTATTCACTATG
AAATGTGCATAGAATGTCCACCTACTTTCAGTGACAAGAGAGAACAAATATCAGAAAATCCAACAGAAGC
CACAGATATTGGTTTTGGTAATCGATGTGGAAAACCCAAAGGACCAAGAGATCCACCTTCAGAATGGACA
TGATTGCCAACTTTCTTGTACAAAGTTGGCATTATAAGAAAGCATTGCTTATCAATTTGTTGCAACGAAC
AGGTCACTATCAGTCAAAATAAAATCATTATTTGCCATCCAGCTGATATCCCCTATAGTGAGTCGTATTA
CATGGTCATAGCTGTTTCCTGGCAGCTCTGGCCCGTGTCTCAAAATCTCTGATGTTACATTGCACAAGAT
AAAAATATATCATCATGCCTCCTCTAGACCAGCCAGGACAGAAATGCCTCGACTTCGCTGCTACCCAAGG
TTGCCGGGTGACGCACACCGTGGAAACGGATGAAGGCACGAACCCAGTGGACATAAGCCTGTTCGGTTCG
TAAGCTGTAATGCAAGTAGCGTATGCGCTCACGCAACTGGTCCAGAACCTTGACCGAACGCAGCGGTGGT
AACGGCGCAGTGGCGGTTTTCATGGCTTGTTATGACTGTTTTTTTGGGGTACAGTCTATGCCTCGGGCAT
CCAAGCAGCAAGCGCGTTACGCCGTGGGTCGATGTTTGATGTTATGGAGCAGCAACGATGTTACGCAGCA
GGGCAGTCGCCCTAAAACAAAGTTAAACATTATGAGGGAAGCGGTGATCGCCGAAGTATCGACTCAACTA
TCAGAGGTAGTTGGCGTCATCGAGCGCCATCTCGAACCGACGTTGCTGGCCGTACATTTGTACGGCTCCG
CAGTGGATGGCGGCCTGAAGCCACACAGTGATATTGATTTGCTGGTTACGGTGACCGTAAGGCTTGATGA
AACAACGCGGCGAGCTTTGATCAACGACCTTTTGGAAACTTCGGCTTCCCCTGGAGAGAGCGAGATTCTC
CGCGCTGTAGAAGTCACCATTGTTGTGCACGACGACATCATTCCGTGGCGTTATCCAGCTAAGCGCGAAC
TGCAATTTGGAGAATGGCAGCGCAATGACATTCTTGCAGGTATCTTCGAGCCAGCCACGATCGACATTGA
TCTGGCTATCTTGCTGACAAAAGCAAGAGAACATAGCGTTGCCTTGGTAGGTCCAGCGGCGGAGGAACTC
TTTGATCCGGTTCCTGAACAGGATCTATTTGAGGCGCTAAATGAAACCTTAACGCTATGGAACTCGCCGC
CCGACTGGGCTGGCGATGAGCGAAATGTAGTGCTTACGTTGTCCCGCATTTGGTACAGCGCAGTAACCGG
CAAAATCGCGCCGAAGGATGTCGCTGCCGACTGGGCAATGGAGCGCCTGCCGGCCCAGTATCAGCCCGTC
ATACTTGAAGCTAGACAGGCTTATCTTGGACAAGAAGAAGATCGCTTGGCCTCGCGCGCAGATCAGTTGG
AAGAATTTGTCCACTACGTGAAAGGCGAGATCACCAAGGTAGTCGGCAAATAACCCTCGAGCCACCCATG
ACCAAAATCCCTTAACGTGAGTTACGCGTCGTTCCACTGAGCGTCAGACCCCGTAGAAAAGATCAAAGGA
TCTTCTTGAGATCCTTTTTTTCTGCGCGTAATCTGCTGCTTGCAAACAAAAAAACCACCGCTACCAGCGG
TGGTTTGTTTGCCGGATCAAGAGCTACCAACTCTTTTTCCGAAGGTAACTGGCTTCAGCAGAGCGCAGAT
ACCAAATACTGTTCTTCTAGTGTAGCCGTAGTTAGGCCACCACTTCAAGAACTCTGTAGCACCGCCTACA
TACCTCGCTCTGCTAATCCTGTTACCAGTGGCTGCTGCCAGTGGCGATAAGTCGTGTCTTACCGGGTTGG
ACTCAAGACGATAGTTACCGGATAAGGCGCAGCGGTCGGGCTGAACGGGGGGTTCGTGCACACAGCCCAG
CTTGGAGCGAACGACCTACACCGAACTGAGATACCTACAGCGTGAGCTATGAGAAAGCGCCACGCTTCCC
GAAGGGAGAAAGGCGGACAGGTATCCGGTAAGCGGCAGGGTCGGAACAGGAGAGCGCACGAGGGAGCTTC
CAGGGGGAAACGCCTGGTATCTTTATAGTCCTGTCGGGTTTCGCCACCTCTGACTTGAGCGTCGATTTTT
GTGATGCTCGTCAGGGGGGCGGAGCCTATGGAAAAACGCCAGCAACGCGGCCTTTTTACGGTTCCTGGCC
TTTTGCTGGCCTTTTGCTCACATGTT
