>Addgene plasmid #81532 | pDONR223_PTPN12_p.E5G | depositor partial sequence | sequence record 154851 | Insert sequence
ATGGAGCAAGTGGGGATCCTGAGGAAATTCATCCAGAGGGTCCAGGCCATGAAGAGTCCTGACCACAATG
GGGAGGACAACTTCGCCCGGGACTTCATGCGGTTAAGAAGATTGTCTACCAAATATAGAACAGAAAAGAT
ATATCCCACAGCCACTGGAGAAAAAGAAGAAAATGTTAAAAAGAACAGATACAAGGACATACTGCCATTT
GATCACAGCCGAGTTAAATTGACATTAAAGACTCCTTCACAAGATTCAGACTATATCAATGCAAATTTTA
TAAAGGGCGTCTATGGGCCAAAAGCATATGTAGCAACTCAAGGACCTTTAGCAAATACAGTAATAGATTT
TTGGAGGATGATATGGGAGTATAATGTTGTGATCATTGTAATGGCCTGCCGAGAATTTGAGATGGGAAGG
AAAAAATGTGAGCGCTATTGGCCTTTGTATGGAGAAGACCCCATAACGTTTGCACCATTTAAAATTTCTT
GTGAGGATGAACAAGCAAGAACAGACTACTTCATCAGGACACTCTTACTTGAATTTCAAAATGAATCTCG
TAGGCTGTATCAGTTTCATTATGTGAACTGGCCAGACCATGATGTTCCTTCATCATTTGATTCTATTCTG
GACATGATAAGCTTAATGAGGAAATATCAAGAACATGAAGATGTTCCTATTTGTATTCATTGCAGTGCAG
GCTGTGGAAGAACAGGTGCCATTTGTGCCATAGATTATACGTGGAATTTACTAAAAGCTGGGAAAATACC
AGAGGAATTTAATGTATTTAATTTAATACAAGAAATGAGAACACAAAGGCATTCTGCAGTACAAACAAAG
GAGCAATATGAACTTGTTCATAGAGCTATTGCCCAACTGTTTGAAAAACAGCTACAACTATATGAAATTC
ATGGAGCTCAGAAAATTGCTGATGGAGTGAATGAAATTAACACTGAAAACATGATCAGCTCCATAGAGCC
TGAAAAACAAGATTCTCCTCCTCCAAAACCACCAAGGACCCGCAGTTGCCTTGTTGAAGGGGATGCTAAA
GAAGAAATACTGCAGCCACCGGAACCTCATCCAGTGCCACCCATCTTGACACCTTCTCCCCCTTCAGCTT
TTCCAACAGTCACTACTGTGTGGCAGGACAATGATAGATACCATCCAAAGCCAGTGTTGCATATGGTTTC
ATCAGAACAACATTCAGCAGACCTCAACAGAAACTATAGTAAATCAACAGAACTTCCAGGGAAAAATGAA
TCAACAATTGAACAGATAGATAAAAAATTGGAACGAAATTTAAGTTTTGAGATTAAGAAGGTCCCTCTCC
AAGAGGGACCAAAAAGTTTTGATGGGAACACACTTTTGAATAGGGGACATGCAATTAAAATTAAATCTGC
TTCACCTTGTATAGCTGATAAAATCTCTAAGCCACAGGAATTAAGTTCAGATCTAAATGTCGGTGATACT
TCCCAGAATTCTTGTGTGGACTGCAGTGTAACACAATCAAACAAAGTTTCAGTTACTCCACCAGAAGAAT
CCCAGAATTCAGACACACCTCCAAGGCCAGACCGCTTGCCTCTTGATGAGAAAGGACATGTAACGTGGTC
ATTTCATGGACCTGAAAATGCCATACCCATACCTGATTTATCTGAAGGCAATTCCTCAGATATCAACTAT
CAAACTAGGAAAACTGTGAGTTTAACACCAAGTCCTACAACACAAGTTGAAACACCTGATCTTGTGGATC
ATGATAACACTTCACCACTCTTCAGAACACCCCTCAGTTTTACTAATCCACTTCACTCTGATGACTCAGA
CTCAGATGAAAGAAACTCTGATGGTGCTGTGACCCAGAATAAAACTAATATTTCAACAGCAAGTGCCACA
GTTTCTGCTGCCACTAGTACTGAAAGCATTTCTACTAGGAAAGTATTGCCAATGTCCATTGCTAGACATA
ATATAGCAGGAACAACACATTCAGGTGCTGAAAAAGATGTTGATGTTAGTGAAGATTCACCTCCTCCCCT
ACCTGAAAGAACTCCTGAATCGTTTGTGTTAGCAAGTGAACATAATACACCTGTAAGATCGGAATGGAGT
GAACTTCAAAGTCAGGAACGATCTGAACAAAAAAAGTCTGAAGGCTTGATAACCTCTGAAAATGAGAAAT
GTGATCATCCAGCGGGAGGTATTCACTATGAAATGTGCATAGAATGTCCACCTACTTTCAGTGACAAGAG
AGAACAAATATCAGAAAATCCAACAGAAGCCACAGATATTGGTTTTGGTAATCGATGTGGAAAACCCAAA
GGACCAAGAGATCCACCTTCAGAATGGACA
