>Addgene plasmid #81532 | pDONR223_PTPN12_p.E5G | addgene partial sequence | sequence record 156509 | M13-F20 5'-TGTAAAACGACGGCCAGT-3'
TTGCAACAAATTGATGAGCAATGCTTTTTTATAATGCCAACTTTGTACAAAAAAGTTGGCACCATGGAGC
AAGTGGGGATCCTGAGGAAATTCATCCAGAGGGTCCAGGCCATGAAGAGTCCTGACCACAATGGGGAGGA
CAACTTCGCCCGGGACTTCATGCGGTTAAGAAGATTGTCTACCAAATATAGAACAGAAAAGATATATCCC
ACAGCCACTGGAGAAAAAGAAGAAAATGTTAAAAAGAACAGATACAAGGACATACTGCCATTTGATCACA
GCCGAGTTAAATTGACATTAAAGACTCCTTCACAAGATTCAGACTATATCAATGCAAATTTTATAAAGGG
CGTCTATGGGCCAAAAGCATATGTAGCAACTCAAGGACCTTTAGCAAATACAGTAATAGATTTTTGGAGG
ATGATATGGGAGTATAATGTTGTGATCATTGTAATGGCCTGCCGAGAATTTGAGATGGGAAGGAAAAAAT
GTGAGCGCTATTGGCCTTTGTATGGAGAAGACCCCATAACGTTTGCACCATTTAAAATTTCTTGTGAGGA
TGAACAAGCAAGAACAGACTACTTCATCAGGACACTCTTACTTGAATTTCAAAATGAATCTCGTAGGCTG
TATCAGTTTCATTATGTGAACTGGCCAGACCATGATGTTCCTTCATCATTTGATTCTATTCTGGACATGA
TAAGCTTAATGAGGAAATATCAAGAACATGAAGATGTTCCTATTTGTATTCATTGCAGTGCAGGCTGTGG
AAGAACAGGTGCCATTTGTGCCATAGATTATACGTGGAATTTACTAAAAGCTGGGAAAATACCAGAGGAA
TTTAATGTATTTAATTTAATACAAGAAATGAGAACACAAAGGCATTCTGCAGTACAAACAAAGGAGCAAT
ATGAACTTGTTCATAGAGCTATTGCCCAACTGTTTGAAAAACAGCTACAACTATATGAAATTCATGGAGC
TCA
